Addgene plasmid #163297: A0A0N7HBH8
Purpose: Inducible expression of UniProt identifier A0A0N7HBH8
Depositing lab: Martin Engqvist. Depositing organization: Chalmers University of Technology. Publication: Experimental and computational investigation of enzyme functional annotations uncovers misannotation in the EC 1.1.3.15 enzyme class. Rembeza E, Engqvist MKM. PLoS Comput Biol. 2021 Sep 23;17(9):e1009446. doi: 10.1371/journal.pcbi.1009446. eCollection 2021 Sep. PubMed 34555022.
Backbone
  Vector backbone: pET21a(+)
  Vector type: Bacterial Expression
Growth in bacteria
  Bacterial resistance: Ampicillin, 100 μg/mL
  Growth temperature: 37°C
  Growth strain: DH5alpha
  Copy number: High Copy
Gene/Insert
  Gene/Insert name: A0A0N7HBH8 (alt name: flavoprotein oxidoreductase)
  Species: Candidatus nitrocosmicus
  Promoter: T7
  Tag / fusion protein: T7 (N terminal on backbone); 10xHis (C terminal on backbone)
  Cloning method: Unknown
  Sequencing primers: 5′ T7; 3′ T7-term
Terms and licenses: Academic/Nonprofit Terms; Industry Terms: Not Available to Industry
Depositor comments: Insert name is a UniProt identifier
How to cite: A0A0N7HBH8 was a gift from Martin Engqvist (Addgene plasmid # 163297 ; http://n2t.net/addgene:163297 ; RRID:Addgene_163297)
