[The description below was written by a language model from this plasmid's Addgene catalogue record and pLannotate feature annotations shown in this document.]
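Description:
A0A0N7HBH8 is a bacterial expression plasmid built on the pET21a(+) backbone, carrying the coding sequence for the protein with that UniProt identifier, described in the record as a flavoprotein oxidoreductase from Candidatus nitrocosmicus. The sequenced record is 6,635 nt. The plasmid is propagated in E. coli through a ColE1/pMB1-type origin and selected with ampicillin via the β-lactamase gene and its own promoter. The catalogue lists it as high copy, although the feature table also shows the rop gene and the bom region inherited from pBR322, elements that normally moderate copy number. An f1 origin is present, which allows single-stranded DNA production with helper phage. Short tetracycline-resistance fragments are non-functional backbone remnants.

Expression is driven by a T7 promoter followed directly by a lac operator and the strong phage T7 gene 10 ribosome binding site. The plasmid-borne lacI gene supplies repressor, so transcription stays low until IPTG or lactose is added, and expression requires a host that provides T7 RNA polymerase. The insert itself was not annotated by the feature software, but it evidently occupies the unlabelled interval between the RBS and the histidine tag. The catalogue lists an N-terminal T7 tag and a C-terminal 10xHis tag. The table detects only a polyhistidine fragment, matched to a 9xHis tag, and no T7 tag at the N terminus. A short match to a T7 gene 10B-derived sequence lies just upstream of the T7 terminator and is probably backbone sequence. The His tag allows metal-affinity purification. The associated study examined functional annotation in the EC 1.1.3.15 enzyme class, so the plasmid's likely use is producing recombinant enzyme for activity testing.
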