Features (pLannotate 1.2.2; 18 found; start..end, strand, type, name):
      1..19      +  promoter       T7 promoter: promoter for bacteriophage T7 RNA polymerase
     20..44      +  protein_bind   lac operator: The lac repressor binds to the lac operator to inhibit transcription in E. coli. This inhibition can be relieved by adding lactose or isopropyl-β-D-thiogalactopyranoside (IPTG). lac repressor encoded by lacI
     59..81      +  RBS            RBS: efficient ribosome binding site from bacteriophage T7 gene 10 (Olins and Rangwala, 1989)
   1361..1384    +  CDS            9xHis (fragment): 9xHis affinity tag
   1394..1443    +  CDS            SET1 (fragment): solubility-enhancement tag derived from T7 phage gene 10B
   1451..1498    +  terminator     T7 terminator: transcription terminator for bacteriophage T7 RNA polymerase
   1535..1963    +  rep_origin     f1 ori (sequence partly withheld): f1 bacteriophage origin of replication; arrow indicates direction of (+) strand synthesis
   2016..2120    +  promoter       AmpR promoter: bla
   2121..2981    +  CDS            AmpR: β-lactamase; bla; confers resistance to ampicillin, carbenicillin, and related antibiotics
   3152..3740    +  rep_origin     ori: high-copy-number ColE1/pMB1/pBR322/pUC origin of replication
   3926..4065    -  misc_feature   bom: basis of mobility region from pBR322
   4167..4358    -  CDS            rop: Rop protein, which maintains plasmids at low copy number; rop
   4375..4755    +  CDS            YPB1_ECOLX: Protein predicted: Swiss-Prot protein existence level 4. From Escherichia coli.
   4827..5118    -  CDS            TcR (fragment): tetracycline efflux protein; tet; confers resistance to tetracycline
   5133..5154    -  protein_bind   CAP binding site: CAP binding activates transcription in the presence of cAMP. E. coli catabolite activator protein
   5167..6249    -  CDS            lacI: lac repressor; lacI; The lac repressor binds to the lac operator to inhibit transcription in E. coli. This inhibition can be relieved by adding lactose or isopropyl-β-D-thiogalactopyranoside (IPTG).
   6250..6327    -  promoter       lacI promoter: lacI
   6335..6614    -  CDS            TcR (fragment): tetracycline efflux protein; tet; confers resistance to tetracycline
>Addgene plasmid #163297 | A0A0N7HBH8 | addgene full sequence | sequence record 354324 | Addgene NGS Result
TAATACGACTCACTATAGGGGAATTGTGAGCGGATAACAATTCCCCTCTAGAAATAATTTTGTTTAACTT
TAAGAAGGAGATATACATATGCATACGTCAAGCCGCAACACAGGGAAGGTGCATGCGCCATTTATTTACA
ATCCGGAAAAGAAGAAGATTTGGGCGAAGGCGGCCTTATACGGCTACAACTTCTGGAAGAAGTATTGCCA
AGCCAACAATATTTTGTTCGTAGAGGACGGCGTAATCGAAGTGGCCAATGATGAGAAAGCCCTGTCGACC
CTCTCGCAGCACTTAGAGTGGGGTATCAAGAATGGCCTGGACGAGAAGGAAATCATTATGATGGACGAGA
AAGAAATTTCAATTTTCGAACCGAACCTTAAATGCCAGAGCGCTATCCTGTGCAATAAGGATGCGAGCGT
GAATTATGGCCAGATCACGCAGCGTTTAGCGACGCAAATCTGTGGCGAGAACCACCAAGTTACCTTCATT
ACCCGCTCAAAAGTGTTAAACATTAAGAACCGCAGCGATCCGAGCCCGGAGATCATCCTGGAGTACATTA
ATCTGTTTGAGAATAAGATCAAGGAGATTAAGTGTGATTTTCTGATTTCGGCAGCAGGCTCCAATTCCAT
CAACATCCTGGACATGACGAAAACCATCCACCAATATTGTGACTTGTTCTTTCGCGGCGAATACTGGATT
GCGCCCCCGAAGTACAATAAGCTTACGAACCACTCTATCTATTCTGTACCAGAGTTCCAACAATTCCCCT
TCTTAGACCCGCATTGGATTATTCGCGCCAACGGGAATCGCGAAGTGGGTCCGAACGCGTGTCCAGTATT
TAGCCCCTATGGTTATAACAAAATTGTCAACGCCCGTGAGTTCTTACCGAAAATTTACAAGTTAATGAAG
GGCAAGAATAACAAGATCATTCGTACCCTCTTCAGCACCGAGATGCTCAACCTCATTTATAAAGAGGGAC
TGAGCTCAATTTCTAAGAAGTATATGATCAATCGCGTTAAGAAGTTCCTGCCTATCATCGAAGACCGTGA
TTTCCGCATTCGCGGCACGGCAGGTATTCGCTCCAATTTAATCGACAAAGAGGGTAACTTCGTAATGAAT
CCTATTTTCATGCTGCGCAACAATATGCTCCACATTCTTAACTATAATTCTCCAGGCGCGACAGGCGCGT
TCCCGATCAGCTATTCGATCATCTTTAAGCTTCTTCAACGCGGTATCATTAAGAATGATCGTGAAGACGA
CCACAAGGACACCCAACTTGCGTTCTTCGACCAGAAGCTGATCGAGGCATGCAAGTATGAAATCGATTTG
GACTTCATCGCGGCCGCACTCGAGCATCATCACCATCACCACCACCACCACCACTGAGATCCGGCTGCTA
ACAAAGCCCGAAAGGAAGCTGAGTTGGCTGCTGCCACCGCTGAGCAATAACTAGCATAACCCCTTGGGGC
CTCTAAACGGGTCTTGAGGGGTTTTTTGCTGAAAGGAGGAACTATATCCGGATTGGCGAATGGG
[124 nt withheld, positions 1535-1658]
C
[91 nt withheld, positions 1660-1750]
A
[49 nt withheld, positions 1752-1800]
CCTTTGACGTTGGAGTCCACGTTCTTT
[37 nt withheld, positions 1828-1864]
ACCCTATCTCGGTCTATTCTTTTGATTTATAAGGGATTTTGCCGATTTCGGCCTATTGGTTAAAAAATGA
GCTGATTTAACAAAAATTTAACGCGAATTTTAACAAAATATTAACGCTTACAATTTAGGTGGCACTTTTC
GGGGAAATGTGCGCGGAACCCCTATTTGTTTATTTTTCTAAATACATTCAAATATGTATCCGCTCATGAG
ACAATAACCCTGATAAATGCTTCAATAATATTGAAAAAGGAAGAGTATGAGTATTCAACATTTCCGTGTC
GCCCTTATTCCCTTTTTTGCGGCATTTTGCCTTCCTGTTTTTGCTCACCCAGAAACGCTGGTGAAAGTAA
AAGATGCTGAAGATCAGTTGGGTGCACGAGTGGGTTACATCGAACTGGATCTCAACAGCGGTAAGATCCT
TGAGAGTTTTCGCCCCGAAGAACGTTTTCCAATGATGAGCACTTTTAAAGTTCTGCTATGTGGCGCGGTA
TTATCCCGTATTGACGCCGGGCAAGAGCAACTCGGTCGCCGCATACACTATTCTCAGAATGACTTGGTTG
AGTACTCACCAGTCACAGAAAAGCATCTTACGGATGGCATGACAGTAAGAGAATTATGCAGTGCTGCCAT
AACCATGAGTGATAACACTGCGGCCAACTTACTTCTGACAACGATCGGAGGACCGAAGGAGCTAACCGCT
TTTTTGCACAACATGGGGGATCATGTAACTCGCCTTGATCGTTGGGAACCGGAGCTGAATGAAGCCATAC
CAAACGACGAGCGTGACACCACGATGCCTGCAGCAATGGCAACAACGTTGCGCAAACTATTAACTGGCGA
ACTACTTACTCTAGCTTCCCGGCAACAATTAATAGACTGGATGGAGGCGGATAAAGTTGCAGGACCACTT
CTGCGCTCGGCCCTTCCGGCTGGCTGGTTTATTGCTGATAAATCTGGAGCCGGTGAGCGTGGGTCTCGCG
GTATCATTGCAGCACTGGGGCCAGATGGTAAGCCCTCCCGTATCGTAGTTATCTACACGACGGGGAGTCA
GGCAACTATGGATGAACGAAATAGACAGATCGCTGAGATAGGTGCCTCACTGATTAAGCATTGGTAACTG
TCAGACCAAGTTTACTCATATATACTTTAGATTGATTTAAAACTTCATTTTTAATTTAAAAGGATCTAGG
TGAAGATCCTTTTTGATAATCTCATGACCAAAATCCCTTAACGTGAGTTTTCGTTCCACTGAGCGTCAGA
CCCCGTAGAAAAGATCAAAGGATCTTCTTGAGATCCTTTTTTTCTGCGCGTAATCTGCTGCTTGCAAACA
AAAAAACCACCGCTACCAGCGGTGGTTTGTTTGCCGGATCAAGAGCTACCAACTCTTTTTCCGAAGGTAA
CTGGCTTCAGCAGAGCGCAGATACCAAATACTGTCCTTCTAGTGTAGCCGTAGTTAGGCCACCACTTCAA
GAACTCTGTAGCACCGCCTACATACCTCGCTCTGCTAATCCTGTTACCAGTGGCTGCTGCCAGTGGCGAT
AAGTCGTGTCTTACCGGGTTGGACTCAAGACGATAGTTACCGGATAAGGCGCAGCGGTCGGGCTGAACGG
GGGGTTCGTGCACACAGCCCAGCTTGGAGCGAACGACCTACACCGAACTGAGATACCTACAGCGTGAGCT
ATGAGAAAGCGCCACGCTTCCCGAAGGGAGAAAGGCGGACAGGTATCCGGTAAGCGGCAGGGTCGGAACA
GGAGAGCGCACGAGGGAGCTTCCAGGGGGAAACGCCTGGTATCTTTATAGTCCTGTCGGGTTTCGCCACC
TCTGACTTGAGCGTCGATTTTTGTGATGCTCGTCAGGGGGGCGGAGCCTATGGAAAAACGCCAGCAACGC
GGCCTTTTTACGGTTCCTGGCCTTTTGCTGGCCTTTTGCTCACATGTTCTTTCCTGCGTTATCCCCTGAT
TCTGTGGATAACCGTATTACCGCCTTTGAGTGAGCTGATACCGCTCGCCGCAGCCGAACGACCGAGCGCA
GCGAGTCAGTGAGCGAGGAAGCGGAAGAGCGCCTGATGCGGTATTTTCTCCTTACGCATCTGTGCGGTAT
TTCACACCGCAATGGTGCACTCTCAGTACAATCTGCTCTGATGCCGCATAGTTAAGCCAGTATACACTCC
GCTATCGCTACGTGACTGGGTCATGGCTGCGCCCCGACACCCGCCAACACCCGCTGACGCGCCCTGACGG
GCTTGTCTGCTCCCGGCATCCGCTTACAGACAAGCTGTGACCGTCTCCGGGAGCTGCATGTGTCAGAGGT
TTTCACCGTCATCACCGAAACGCGCGAGGCAGCTGCGGTAAAGCTCATCAGCGTGGTCGTGAAGCGATTC
ACAGATGTCTGCCTGTTCATCCGCGTCCAGCTCGTTGAGTTTCTCCAGAAGCGTTAATGTCTGGCTTCTG
ATAAAGCGGGCCATGTTAAGGGCGGTTTTTTCCTGTTTGGTCACTGATGCCTCCGTGTAAGGGGGATTTC
TGTTCATGGGGGTAATGATACCGATGAAACGAGAGAGGATGCTCACGATACGGGTTACTGATGATGAACA
TGCCCGGTTACTGGAACGTTGTGAGGGTAAACAACTGGCGGTATGGATGCGGCGGGACCAGAGAAAAATC
ACTCAGGGTCAATGCCAGCGCTTCGTTAATACAGATGTAGGTGTTCCACAGGGTAGCCAGCAGCATCCTG
CGATGCAGATCCGGAACATAATGGTGCAGGGCGCTGACTTCCGCGTTTCCAGACTTTACGAAACACGGAA
ACCGAAGACCATTCATGTTGTTGCTCAGGTCGCAGACGTTTTGCAGCAGCAGTCGCTTCACGTTCGCTCG
CGTATCGGTGATTCATTCTGCTAACCAGTAAGGCAACCCCGCCAGCCTAGCCGGGTCCTCAACGACAGGA
GCACGATCATGCGCACCCGTGGGGCCGCCATGCCGGCGATAATGGCCTGCTTCTCGCCGAAACGTTTGGT
GGCGGGACCAGTGACGAAGGCTTGAGCGAGGGCGTGCAAGATTCCGAATACCGCAAGCGACAGGCCGATC
ATCGTCGCGCTCCAGCGAAAGCGGTCCTCGCCGAAAATGACCCAGAGCGCTGCCGGCACCTGTCCTACGA
GTTGCATGATAAAGAAGACAGTCATAAGTGCGGCGACGATAGTCATGCCCCGCGCCCACCGGAAGGAGCT
GACTGGGTTGAAGGCTCTCAAGGGCATCGGTCGAGATCCCGGTGCCTAATGAGTGAGCTAACTTACATTA
ATTGCGTTGCGCTCACTGCCCGCTTTCCAGTCGGGAAACCTGTCGTGCCAGCTGCATTAATGAATCGGCC
AACGCGCGGGGAGAGGCGGTTTGCGTATTGGGCGCCAGGGTGGTTTTTCTTTTCACCAGTGAGACGGGCA
ACAGCTGATTGCCCTTCACCGCCTGGCCCTGAGAGAGTTGCAGCAAGCGGTCCACGCTGGTTTGCCCCAG
CAGGCGAAAATCCTGTTTGATGGTGGTTAACGGCGGGATATAACATGAGCTGTCTTCGGTATCGTCGTAT
CCCACTACCGAGATATCCGCACCAACGCGCAGCCCGGACTCGGTAATGGCGCGCATTGCGCCCAGCGCCA
TCTGATCGTTGGCAACCAGCATCGCAGTGGGAACGATGCCCTCATTCAGCATTTGCATGGTTTGTTGAAA
ACCGGACATGGCACTCCAGTCGCCTTCCCGTTCCGCTATCGGCTGAATTTGATTGCGAGTGAGATATTTA
TGCCAGCCAGCCAGACGCAGACGCGCCGAGACAGAACTTAATGGGCCCGCTAACAGCGCGATTTGCTGGT
GACCCAATGCGACCAGATGCTCCACGCCCAGTCGCGTACCGTCTTCATGGGAGAAAATAATACTGTTGAT
GGGTGTCTGGTCAGAGACATCAAGAAATAACGCCGGAACATTAGTGCAGGCAGCTTCCACAGCAATGGCA
TCCTGGTCATCCAGCGGATAGTTAATGATCAGCCCACTGACGCGTTGCGCGAGAAGATTGTGCACCGCCG
CTTTACAGGCTTCGACGCCGCTTCGTTCTACCATCGACACCACCACGCTGGCACCCAGTTGATCGGCGCG
AGATTTAATCGCCGCGACAATTTGCGACGGCGCGTGCAGGGCCAGACTGGAGGTGGCAACGCCAATCAGC
AACGACTGTTTGCCCGCCAGTTGTTGTGCCACGCGGTTGGGAATGTAATTCAGCTCCGCCATCGCCGCTT
CCACTTTTTCCCGCGTTTTCGCAGAAACGTGGCTGGCCTGGTTCACCACGCGGGAAACGGTCTGATAAGA
GACACCGGCATACTCTGCGACATCGTATAACGTTACTGGTTTCACATTCACCACCCTGAATTGACTCTCT
TCCGGGCGCTATCATGCCATACCGCGAAAGGTTTTGCGCCATTCGATGGTGTCCGGGATCTCGACGCTCT
CCCTTATGCGACTCCTGCATTAGGAAGCAGCCCAGTAGTAGGTTGAGGCCGTTGAGCACCGCCGCCGCAA
GGAATGGTGCATGCAAGGAGATGGCGCCCAACAGTCCCCCGGCCACGGGGCCTGCCACCATACCCACGCC
GAAACAAGCGCTCATGAGCCCGAAGTGGCGAGCCCGATCTTCCCCATCGGTGATGTCGGCGATATAGGCG
CCAGCAACCGCACCTGTGGCGCCGGTGATGCCGGCCACGATGCGTCCGGCGTAGAGGATCGAGATCTCGA
TCCCGCGAAAT
