>Addgene plasmid #163297 | A0A0N7HBH8 | depositor partial sequence | sequence record 316468 | insert gene sequence
ATGCATACGTCAAGCCGCAACACAGGGAAGGTGCATGCGCCATTTATTTACAATCCGGAAAAGAAGAAGA
TTTGGGCGAAGGCGGCCTTATACGGCTACAACTTCTGGAAGAAGTATTGCCAAGCCAACAATATTTTGTT
CGTAGAGGACGGCGTAATCGAAGTGGCCAATGATGAGAAAGCCCTGTCGACCCTCTCGCAGCACTTAGAG
TGGGGTATCAAGAATGGCCTGGACGAGAAGGAAATCATTATGATGGACGAGAAAGAAATTTCAATTTTCG
AACCGAACCTTAAATGCCAGAGCGCTATCCTGTGCAATAAGGATGCGAGCGTGAATTATGGCCAGATCAC
GCAGCGTTTAGCGACGCAAATCTGTGGCGAGAACCACCAAGTTACCTTCATTACCCGCTCAAAAGTGTTA
AACATTAAGAACCGCAGCGATCCGAGCCCGGAGATCATCCTGGAGTACATTAATCTGTTTGAGAATAAGA
TCAAGGAGATTAAGTGTGATTTTCTGATTTCGGCAGCAGGCTCCAATTCCATCAACATCCTGGACATGAC
GAAAACCATCCACCAATATTGTGACTTGTTCTTTCGCGGCGAATACTGGATTGCGCCCCCGAAGTACAAT
AAGCTTACGAACCACTCTATCTATTCTGTACCAGAGTTCCAACAATTCCCCTTCTTAGACCCGCATTGGA
TTATTCGCGCCAACGGGAATCGCGAAGTGGGTCCGAACGCGTGTCCAGTATTTAGCCCCTATGGTTATAA
CAAAATTGTCAACGCCCGTGAGTTCTTACCGAAAATTTACAAGTTAATGAAGGGCAAGAATAACAAGATC
ATTCGTACCCTCTTCAGCACCGAGATGCTCAACCTCATTTATAAAGAGGGACTGAGCTCAATTTCTAAGA
AGTATATGATCAATCGCGTTAAGAAGTTCCTGCCTATCATCGAAGACCGTGATTTCCGCATTCGCGGCAC
GGCAGGTATTCGCTCCAATTTAATCGACAAAGAGGGTAACTTCGTAATGAATCCTATTTTCATGCTGCGC
AACAATATGCTCCACATTCTTAACTATAATTCTCCAGGCGCGACAGGCGCGTTCCCGATCAGCTATTCGA
TCATCTTTAAGCTTCTTCAACGCGGTATCATTAAGAATGATCGTGAAGACGACCACAAGGACACCCAACT
TGCGTTCTTCGACCAGAAGCTGATCGAGGCATGCAAGTATGAAATCGATTTGGACTTCATCGCGGCCGCA
CTCGAGCATCATCACCAT
